>Addgene plasmid #124089 | pLenti6.3-CD300C-V5 | addgene full sequence | sequence record 241746 | Addgene NGS Result
AATGTAGTCTTATGCAATACTCTTGTAGTCTTGCAACATGGTAACGATGAGTTAGCAACATGCCTTACAA
GGAGAGAAAAAGCACCGTGCATGCCGATTGGTGGAAGTAAGGTGGTACGATCGTGCCTTATTAGGAAGGC
AACAGACGGGTCTGACATGGATTGGACGAACCACTGAATTGCCGCATTGCAGAGATATTGTATTTAAGTG
CCTAGCTCGATACATAAACGGGTCTCTCTGGTTAGACCAGATCTGAGCCTGGGAGCTCTCTGGCTAACTA
GGGAACCCACTGCTTAAGCCTCAATAAAGCTTGCCTTGAGTGCTTCAAGTAGTGTGTGCCCGTCTGTTGT
GTGACTCTGGTAACTAGAGATCCCTCAGACCCTTTTAGTCAGTGTGGAAAATCTCTAGCAGTGGCGCCCG
AACAGGGACTTGAAAGCGAAAGGGAAACCAGAGGAGCTCTCTCGACGCAGGACTCGGCTTGCTGAAGCGC
GCACGGCAAGAGGCGAGGGGCGGCGACTGGTGAGTACGCCAAAAATTTTGACTAGCGGAGGCTAGAAGGA
GAGAGATGGGTGCGAGAGCGTCAGTATTAAGCGGGGGAGAATTAGATCGCGATGGGAAAAAATTCGGTTA
AGGCCAGGGGGAAAGAAAAAATATAAATTAAAACATATAGTATGGGCAAGCAGGGAGCTAGAACGATTCG
CAGTTAATCCTGGCCTGTTAGAAACATCAGAAGGCTGTAGACAAATACTGGGACAGCTACAACCATCCCT
TCAGACAGGATCAGAAGAACTTAGATCATTATATAATACAGTAGCAACCCTCTATTGTGTGCATCAAAGG
ATAGAGATAAAAGACACCAAGGAAGCTTTAGACAAGATAGAGGAAGAGCAAAACAAAAGTAAGACCACCG
CACAGCAAGCGGCCGCTGATCTTCAGACCTGGAGGAGGAGATATGAGGGACAATTGGAGAAGTGAATTAT
ATAAATATAAAGTAGTAAAAATTGAACCATTAGGAGTAGCACCCACCAAGGCAAAGAGAAGAGTGGTGCA
GAGAGAAAAAAGAGCAGTGGGAATAGGAGCTTTGTTCCTTGGGTTCTTGGGAGCAGCAGGAAGCACTATG
GGCGCAGCGTCAATGACGCTGACGGTACAGGCCAGACAATTATTGTCTGGTATAGTGCAGCAGCAGAACA
ATTTGCTGAGGGCTATTGAGGCGCAACAGCATCTGTTGCAACTCACAGTCTGGGGCATCAAGCAGCTCCA
GGCAAGAATCCTGGCTGTGGAAAGATACCTAAAGGATCAACAGCTCCTGGGGATTTGGGGTTGCTCTGGA
AAACTCATTTGCACCACTGCTGTGCCTTGGAATGCTAGTTGGAGTAATAAATCTCTGGAACAGATTTGGA
ATCACACGACCTGGATGGAGTGGGACAGAGAAATTAACAATTACACAAGCTTAATACACTCCTTAATTGA
AGAATCGCAAAACCAGCAAGAAAAGAATGAACAAGAATTATTGGAATTAGATAAATGGGCAAGTTTGTGG
AATTGGTTTAACATAACAAATTGGCTGTGGTATATAAAATTATTCATAATGATAGTAGGAGGCTTGGTAG
GTTTAAGAATAGTTTTTGCTGTACTTTCTATAGTGAATAGAGTTAGGCAGGGATATTCACCATTATCGTT
TCAGACCCACCTCCCAACCCCGAGGGGACCCGACAGGCCCGAAGGAATAGAAGAAGAAGGTGGAGAGAGA
GACAGAGACAGATCCATTCGATTAGTGAACGGATCTCGACGGTATCGGTTAACTTTTAAAAGAAAAGGGG
GGATTGGGGGGTACAGTGCAGGGGAAAGAATAGTAGACATAATAGCAACAGACATACAAACTAAAGAATT
ACAAAAACAAATTACAAAAATTCAAAATTTTATCGATAAGCTTGGGAGTTCCGCGTTACATAACTTACGG
TAAATGGCCCGCCTGGCTGACCGCCCAACGACCCCCGCCCATTGACGTCAATAATGACGTATGTTCCCAT
AGTAACGCCAATAGGGACTTTCCATTGACGTCAATGGGTGGAGTATTTACGGTAAACTGCCCACTTGGCA
GTACATCAAGTGTATCATATGCCAAGTACGCCCCCTATTGACGTCAATGACGGTAAATGGCCCGCCTGGC
ATTATGCCCAGTACATGACCTTATGGGACTTTCCTACTTGGCAGTACATCTACGTATTAGTCATCGCTAT
TACCATGGTGATGCGGTTTTGGCAGTACATCAATGGGCGTGGATAGCGGTTTGACTCACGGGGATTTCCA
AGTCTCCACCCCATTGACGTCAATGGGAGTTTGTTTTGGCACCAAAATCAACGGGACTTTCCAAAATGTC
GTAACAACTCCGCCCCATTGACGCAAATGGGCGGTAGGCGTGTACGGTGGGAGGTCTATATAAGCAGAGC
TCGTTTAGTGAACCGTCAGATCGCCTGGAGACGCCATCCACGCTGTTTTGACCTCCATAGAAGACACCGA
CTCTAGAGGATCCACTAGTCCAGTGTGGTGGAATTCTGCAGATATCAACAAGTTTGTACAAAAAAGCAGG
CTCCGAATTCGCCCTTGCCACCATGACTGCCAGGGCCTGGGCCTCGTGGCGGTCTTCAGCTCTGCTCCTC
CTGCTTGTCCCAGGCTATTTTCCTCTG
[339 nt withheld, positions 2688-3026]
GCCTCCAGCCCCCAGAGCTCCATGGGCACCTCAGGTCCTCCCACGAAGCTGCCCGTGCACACCTGGCCCA
GCGTGACCAGAAAGGACAGCCCCGAACCCAGCCCACACCCTGGCTCCCTGTTCAGCAATGTCCGCTTCCT
GCTCCTGGTCCTCTTGGAGCTGCCCCTGCTCCTGAGCATGCTGGGCGCCGTCCTCTGGGTGAACAGACCT
CAGAGAAGCTCTAGAAGCAGGCAGAATTGGCCCAAGGGTGAGAACCAGAAGGGCGAATTCGACCCAGCTT
TCTTGTACAAAGTGGTTGATATCCAGCACAGTGGCGGCCGCTCGAGTCTAGAGGGCCCGCGGTTCGAAGG
TAAGCCTATCCCTAACCCTCTCCTCGGTCTCGATTCTACGCGTACCGGTTAGTAATGATCGACAATCAAC
CTCTGGATTACAAAATTTGTGAAAGATTGACTGGTATTCTTAACTATGTTGCTCCTTTTACGCTATGTGG
ATACGCTGCTTTAATGCCTTTGTATCATGCTATTGCTTCCCGTATGGCTTTCATTTTCTCCTCCTTGTAT
AAATCCTGGTTGCTGTCTCTTTATGAGGAGTTGTGGCCCGTTGTCAGGCAACGTGGCGTGGTGTGCACTG
TGTTTGCTGACGCAACCCCCACTGGTTGGGGCATTGCCACCACCTGTCAGCTCCTTTCCGGGACTTTCGC
TTTCCCCCTCCCTATTGCCACGGCGGAACTCATCGCCGCCTGCCTTGCCCGCTGCTGGACAGGGGCTCGG
CTGTTGGGCACTGACAATTCCGTGGTGTTGTCGGGGAAGCTGACGTCCTTTCCATGGCTGCTCGCCTGTG
TTGCCACCTGGATTCTGCGCGGGACGTCCTTCTGCTACGTCCCTTCGGCCCTCAATCCAGCGGACCTTCC
TTCCCGCGGCCTGCTGCCGGCTCTGCGGCCTCTTCCGCGTCTTCGCCTTCGCCCTCAGACGAGTCGGATC
TCCCTTTGGGCCGCCTCCCCGCCTGGCGATGGTACCGGTGTGGAAAGTCCCCAGGCTCCCCAGCAGGCAG
AAGTATGCAAAGCATGCATCTCAATTAGTCAGCAACCAGGTGTGGAAAGTCCCCAGGCTCCCCAGCAGGC
AGAAGTATGCAAAGCATGCATCTCAATTAGTCAGCAACCATAGTCCCGCCCCTAACTCCGCCCATCCCGC
CCCTAACTCCGCCCAGTTCCGCCCATTCTCCGCCCCATGGCTGACTAATTTTTTTTATTTATGCAGAGGC
CGAGGCCGCCTCTGCCTCTGAGCTATTCCAGAAGTAGTGAGGAGGCTTTTTTGGAGGCCTAGGCTTTTGC
AAAAAGCTCCCGGGAGCTTGTATATCCATTTTCGGATCTGATCAGCACGTGTTGACAATTAATCATCGGC
ATAGTATATCGGCATAGTATAATACGACAAGGTGAGGAACTAAACCATGGCCAAGCCTTTGTCTCAAGAA
GAATCCACCCTCATTGAAAGAGCAACGGCTACAATCAACAGCATCCCCATCTCTGAAGACTACAGCGTCG
CCAGCGCAGCTCTCTCTAGCGACGGCCGCATCTTCACTGGTGTCAATGTATATCATTTTACTGGGGGACC
TTGTGCAGAACTCGTGGTGCTGGGCACTGCTGCTGCTGCGGCAGCTGGCAACCTGACTTGTATCGTCGCG
ATCGGAAATGAGAACAGGGGCATCTTGAGCCCCTGCGGACGGTGCCGACAGGTGCTTCTCGATCTGCATC
CTGGGATCAAAGCCATAGTGAAGGACAGTGATGGACAGCCGACGGCAGTTGGGATTCGTGAATTGCTGCC
CTCTGGTTATGTGTGGGAGGGCTAAGCACAATTCGAGCTCGGTACCTTTAAGACCAATGACTTACAAGGC
AGCTGTAGATCTTAGCCACTTTTTAAAAGAAAAGGGGGGACTGGAAGGGCTAATTCACTCCCAACGAAGA
CAAGATCTGCTTTTTGCTTGTACTGGGTCTCTCTGGTTAGACCAGATCTGAGCCTGGGAGCTCTCTGGCT
AACTAGGGAACCCACTGCTTAAGCCTCAATAAAGCTTGCCTTGAGTGCTTCAAGTAGTGTGTGCCCGTCT
GTTGTGTGACTCTGGTAACTAGAGATCCCTCAGACCCTTTTAGTCAGTGTGGAAAATCTCTAGCAGTAGT
AGTTCATGTCATCTTATTATTCAGTATTTATAACTTGCAAAGAAATGAATATCAGAGAGTGAGAGGAACT
TGTTTATTGCAGCTTATAATGGTTACAAATAAAGCAATAGCATCACAAATTTCACAAATAAAGCATTTTT
TTCACTGCATTCTAGTTGTGGTTTGTCCAAACTCATCAATGTATCTTATCATGTCTGGCTCTAGCTATCC
CGCCCCTAACTCCGCCCATCCCGCCCCTAACTCCGCCCAGTTCCGCCCATTCTCCGCCCCATGGCTGACT
AATTTTTTTTATTTATGCAGAGGCCGAGGCCGCCTCGGCCTCTGAGCTATTCCAGAAGTAGTGAGGAGGC
TTTTTTGGAGGCCTAGGGACGTACCCAATTCGCCCTATAGTGAGTCGTATTACGCGCGCTCACTGGCCGT
CGTTTTACAACGTCGTGACTGGGAAAACCCTGGCGTTACCCAACTTAATCGCCTTGCAGCACATCCCCCT
TTCGCCAGCTGGCGTAATAGCGAAGAGGCCCGCACCGATCGCCCTTCCCAACAGTTGCGCAGCCTGAATG
GCGAATGGG
[124 nt withheld, positions 5766-5889]
C
[91 nt withheld, positions 5891-5981]
A
[49 nt withheld, positions 5983-6031]
CCTTTGACGTTGGAGTCCACGTTCTTT
[37 nt withheld, positions 6059-6095]
ACCCTATCTCGGTCTATTCTTTTGATTTATAAGGGATTTTGCCGATTTCGGCCTATTGGTTAAAAAATGA
GCTGATTTAACAAAAATTTAACGCGAATTTTAACAAAATATTAACGCTTACAATTTAGGTGGCACTTTTC
GGGGAAATGTGCGCGGAACCCCTATTTGTTTATTTTTCTAAATACATTCAAATATGTATCCGCTCATGAG
ACAATAACCCTGATAAATGCTTCAATAATATTGAAAAAGGAAGAGTATGAGTATTCAACATTTCCGTGTC
GCCCTTATTCCCTTTTTTGCGGCATTTTGCCTTCCTGTTTTTGCTCACCCAGAAACGCTGGTGAAAGTAA
AAGATGCTGAAGATCAGTTGGGTGCACGAGTGGGTTACATCGAACTGGATCTCAACAGCGGTAAGATCCT
TGAGAGTTTTCGCCCCGAAGAACGTTTTCCAATGATGAGCACTTTTAAAGTTCTGCTATGTGGCGCGGTA
TTATCCCGTATTGACGCCGGGCAAGAGCAACTCGGTCGCCGCATACACTATTCTCAGAATGACTTGGTTG
AGTACTCACCAGTCACAGAAAAGCATCTTACGGATGGCATGACAGTAAGAGAATTATGCAGTGCTGCCAT
AACCATGAGTGATAACACTGCGGCCAACTTACTTCTGACAACGATCGGAGGACCGAAGGAGCTAACCGCT
TTTTTGCACAACATGGGGGATCATGTAACTCGCCTTGATCGTTGGGAACCGGAGCTGAATGAAGCCATAC
CAAACGACGAGCGTGACACCACGATGCCTGTAGCAATGGCAACAACGTTGCGCAAACTATTAACTGGCGA
ACTACTTACTCTAGCTTCCCGGCAACAATTAATAGACTGGATGGAGGCGGATAAAGTTGCAGGACCACTT
CTGCGCTCGGCCCTTCCGGCTGGCTGGTTTATTGCTGATAAATCTGGAGCCGGTGAGCGTGGGTCTCGCG
GTATCATTGCAGCACTGGGGCCAGATGGTAAGCCCTCCCGTATCGTAGTTATCTACACGACGGGGAGTCA
GGCAACTATGGATGAACGAAATAGACAGATCGCTGAGATAGGTGCCTCACTGATTAAGCATTGGTAACTG
TCAGACCAAGTTTACTCATATATACTTTAGATTGATTTAAAACTTCATTTTTAATTTAAAAGGATCTAGG
TGAAGATCCTTTTTGATAATCTCATGACCAAAATCCCTTAACGTGAGTTTTCGTTCCACTGAGCGTCAGA
CCCCGTAGAAAAGATCAAAGGATCTTCTTGAGATCCTTTTTTTCTGCGCGTAATCTGCTGCTTGCAAACA
AAAAAACCACCGCTACCAGCGGTGGTTTGTTTGCCGGATCAAGAGCTACCAACTCTTTTTCCGAAGGTAA
CTGGCTTCAGCAGAGCGCAGATACCAAATACTGTTCTTCTAGTGTAGCCGTAGTTAGGCCACCACTTCAA
GAACTCTGTAGCACCGCCTACATACCTCGCTCTGCTAATCCTGTTACCAGTGGCTGCTGCCAGTGGCGAT
AAGTCGTGTCTTACCGGGTTGGACTCAAGACGATAGTTACCGGATAAGGCGCAGCGGTCGGGCTGAACGG
GGGGTTCGTGCACACAGCCCAGCTTGGAGCGAACGACCTACACCGAACTGAGATACCTACAGCGTGAGCT
ATGAGAAAGCGCCACGCTTCCCGAAGGGAGAAAGGCGGACAGGTATCCGGTAAGCGGCAGGGTCGGAACA
GGAGAGCGCACGAGGGAGCTTCCAGGGGGAAACGCCTGGTATCTTTATAGTCCTGTCGGGTTTCGCCACC
TCTGACTTGAGCGTCGATTTTTGTGATGCTCGTCAGGGGGGCGGAGCCTATGGAAAAACGCCAGCAACGC
GGCCTTTTTACGGTTCCTGGCCTTTTGCTGGCCTTTTGCTCACATGTTCTTTCCTGCGTTATCCCCTGAT
TCTGTGGATAACCGTATTACCGCCTTTGAGTGAGCTGATACCGCTCGCCGCAGCCGAACGACCGAGCGCA
GCGAGTCAGTGAGCGAGGAAGCGGAAGAGCGCCCAATACGCAAACCGCCTCTCCCCGCGCGTTGGCCGAT
TCATTAATGCAGCTGGCACGACAGGTTTCCCGACTGGAAAGCGGGCAGTGAGCGCAACGCAATTAATGTG
AGTTAGCTCACTCATTAGGCACCCCAGGCTTTACACTTTATGCTTCCGGCTCGTATGTTGTGTGGAATTG
TGAGCGGATAACAATTTCACACAGGAAACAGCTATGACCATGATTACGCCAAGCGCGCAATTAACCCTCA
CTAAAGGGAACAAAAGCTGGAGCTGCAAGCTT
Features (pLannotate 1.2.2; 32 found; start..end, strand, type, name):
      3..229     +  promoter       RSV promoter: Rous sarcoma virus enhancer/promoter
    230..410     +  LTR            5' LTR (truncated): truncated 5' long terminal repeat (LTR) from HIV-1
    457..582     +  misc_feature   HIV-1 Ψ: packaging signal of human immunodeficiency virus type 1
    566..929     +  CDS            HIV-1 gag (fragment): gag protein from human immunodeficiency virus 1; gag
   1075..1308    +  misc_feature   RRE: The Rev response element (RRE) of HIV-1 allows for Rev-dependent mRNA export from the nucleus to the cytoplasm.
   1685..1785    +  CDS            Rev (fragment): human immunodeficiency virus 1 (HIV-1) Rev protein; rev; enhances nuclear export of unspliced and incompletely spliced viral mRNAs
   1804..1921    +  misc_feature   cPPT/CTS: central polypurine tract and central termination sequence of HIV-1
   1944..2247    +  enhancer       CMV enhancer: human cytomegalovirus immediate early enhancer
   2248..2451    +  promoter       CMV promoter: human cytomegalovirus (CMV) immediate early promoter
   2568..2592    +  protein_bind   attB1: mutant version of attB; recombination site for the Gateway® BP reaction BP Clonase™
   2613..3284    +  CDS            CD300C (sequence partly withheld): CLM6_HUMAN - Also known as CMRF35, CMRF35A, CMRF35A1, IGSF16. Experimental evidence at protein level: Swiss-Prot protein existence level 1. From Homo sapiens (Human).
   3298..3322    -  protein_bind   attB2: mutant version of attB; recombination site for the Gateway® BP reaction BP Clonase™
   3375..3416    +  CDS            V5 tag: epitope tag from simian virus 5
   3440..4028    +  misc_feature   WPRE: woodchuck hepatitis virus posttranscriptional regulatory element
   4043..4359    +  promoter       SV40 promoter: SV40 enhancer and early promoter
   4407..4454    +  promoter       EM7 promoter: synthetic bacterial promoter&nbsp
   4473..4871    +  CDS            BSD: blasticidin S deaminase; Aspergillus terreus BSD; confers resistance to blasticidin
   4888..4956    +  CDS            nef (fragment): NEF_HV1Z2 - Experimental evidence at protein level: Swiss-Prot protein existence level 1. Extracellular Nef protein targets CD4(+) T-lymphocytes for apoptosis by interacting with CXCR4 surface receptors. From Human immunodeficiency virus type 1 group M subtype D (isolate Z2/CDC-Z34) (HIV-1).
   4958..5191    +  LTR            3' LTR (ΔU3): self-inactivating 3' long terminal repeat (LTR) from HIV-1
   5263..5384    +  polyA_signal   SV40 poly(A) signal: SV40 polyadenylation signal
   5424..5559    +  rep_origin     SV40 ori: SV40 origin of replication
   5580..5598    -  promoter       T7 promoter: promoter for bacteriophage T7 RNA polymerase
   5606..5761    +  CDS            lacZα (fragment): LacZα fragment of β-galactosidase; lacZ fragment
   5766..6194    +  rep_origin     f1 ori (sequence partly withheld): f1 bacteriophage origin of replication; arrow indicates direction of (+) strand synthesis
   6247..6351    +  promoter       AmpR promoter: bla
   6352..7212    +  CDS            AmpR: β-lactamase; bla; confers resistance to ampicillin, carbenicillin, and related antibiotics
   7383..7971    +  rep_origin     ori: high-copy-number ColE1/pMB1/pBR322/pUC origin of replication
   8154..8246    +  CDS            lacI (fragment): lac repressor; lacI; The lac repressor binds to the lac operator to inhibit transcription in E. coli. This inhibition can be relieved by adding lactose or isopropyl-β-D-thiogalactopyranoside (IPTG).
   8259..8280    +  protein_bind   CAP binding site: CAP binding activates transcription in the presence of cAMP. E. coli catabolite activator protein
   8295..8325    +  promoter       lac promoter: promoter for the E. coli lac operon
   8333..8349    +  protein_bind   lac operator: The lac repressor binds to the lac operator to inhibit transcription in E. coli. This inhibition can be relieved by adding lactose or isopropyl-β-D-thiogalactopyranoside (IPTG). lac repressor encoded by lacI
   8394..8412    +  promoter       T3 promoter: promoter for bacteriophage T3 RNA polymerase
