[The description below was written by a language model from this plasmid's Addgene catalogue record and pLannotate feature annotations shown in this document.]
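Description:
pLenti6.3-CD300C-V5 is a third-generation-style, self-inactivating HIV-1 lentiviral expression plasmid built on the commercial pLenti6.3 backbone, carrying the human CD300C open reading frame (CD300c molecule, also known as CMRF35A or IGSF16) fused to a C-terminal V5 epitope tag. In bacteria it is maintained through a high-copy ColE1/pUC-type origin and selected with ampicillin via the β-lactamase gene. An f1 origin, an SV40 origin and remnants of lac and phage promoter sequences are also present in the backbone. The catalogue lists a total size of 8,367 bp, whereas the sequenced record used for annotation is 8,437 nt, a minor discrepancy.

The viral transfer cassette begins with an RSV promoter driving a truncated 5' LTR, which makes genomic RNA production Tat-independent. It is followed by the Ψ packaging signal with a gag fragment, the Rev response element for nuclear export of the unspliced genome, and the cPPT/CTS element that aids nuclear import in transduced cells. Inside the provirus, the CMV enhancer/promoter drives CD300C, which is flanked by attB1 and attB2 sites left by Gateway recombination. The V5 tag lies just downstream of attB2, and the record describes it as a C-terminal fusion on the insert. A WPRE downstream enhances transcript expression. A separate SV40 promoter, paired with the bacterial EM7 promoter, expresses blasticidin S deaminase for selection of transduced mammalian cells. The cassette ends in a ΔU3 3' LTR, which inactivates the LTR promoter after integration, and an SV40 polyadenylation signal.

The construct is intended for stable or transient overexpression of V5-detectable CD300C. The associated publication concerns genome-wide open reading frame profiling of PD-L1 regulation in head and neck squamous cell carcinoma.
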