Addgene plasmid #124089: pLenti6.3-CD300C-V5
Purpose: CD300C-V5 tagged expression vector
Depositing lab: J. Chad Brenner. Depositing organization: University of Michigan. Publication: Genome-wide open reading frame profiling identifies fibroblast growth factor signaling as a driver of PD-L1 expression in head and neck squamous cell carcinoma. Mann JE, Smith JD, Kulkarni A, Foltin SK, Scheftz EB, Murray IR, Gensterblum-Miller E, Brummel CV, Bhangale A, Hoesli RC, Brenner JC. Oral Oncol. 2023 Nov;146:106562. doi: 10.1016/j.oraloncology.2023.106562. Epub 2023 Sep 2. PubMed 37666053.
Backbone
  Vector backbone: pLenti6.3
  Backbone manufacturer: Thermofisher
  Backbone size w/o insert (bp): 7692
  Total vector size (bp): 8367
  Vector type: Lentiviral
  Selectable markers: Blasticidin
Growth in bacteria
  Bacterial resistance: Ampicillin, 100 μg/mL
  Growth temperature: 37°C
  Growth strain: NEB Stable
  Copy number: Unknown
Gene/Insert
  Gene/Insert name: CD300C (alt name: CD300c molecule)
  Species: H. sapiens (human)
  Entrez Gene: CD300C (a.k.a. CLM-6, CMRF-35, CMRF-35A, CMRF35, CMRF35-A1, CMRF35A, CMRF35A1, IGSF16, LIR)
  Tag / fusion protein: V5 (C terminal on insert)
  Cloning method: Gateway Cloning
  Sequencing primers: 5′ CMV forward
Terms and licenses: Academic/Nonprofit Terms; Industry Terms: Not Available to Industry
How to cite: pLenti6.3-CD300C-V5 was a gift from J. Chad Brenner (Addgene plasmid # 124089 ; http://n2t.net/addgene:124089 ; RRID:Addgene_124089)
